>Addgene plasmid #38789 | K-p37 | depositor partial sequence | sequence record 48836 | Insert sequence
ACTTAAACCATGTTCCTGACTCTGTTTAATTAATTTAAAAGGAGTTTTACAAAGAGCATAGTAACATTCA
TAGGCCTTTAAGCAACCTTTTACTAATAGAAAGCTCACTGTACACAGATTTGAACAATAATTTTTTATAG
CACTTACTCTATGTTTTCCACTTAATAATAAAAATAATAAACTGTCACCATCAAATTCATGCAAACTATA
AAACATAGCTTTAAATTTTAAAGGCACTTTTTCATACAAGAATTGCCCCTTTTCCCTTGTAGTATATAAA
ACAAAAGAATTCAGAGTTTTATTACTAAAAATAGCATTACTAAGAAATTCAAGGAGTACTTCAGGAAAAT
CTACAGGATTAAAGTTTCTTGGCCTTTTTGGAGGAGTACAGGTAGAATTGCTGCTGGATTCTCTGGGTCT
CTTCTTAGGAGTGTTGGTATCATTTGCAGTCTGAGAAGCACTTTGAGAAGGCCCCGGTTCTTCCTCATCA
CTGGGAGCAAAAGATTCATTACAACTTAAATCTTCATCCCATCCTCTATTAAATTCTTCCCACCATTGAT
CCCATTCAGGAGTCCCATAAGTGGGATTTCCCTAAAATAAAAGAGAAAGAACTTACCCACAAAATTAATT
CTCCCAGCAAGCGAAGCAGATCAAATTCAGTATTGTGCATTATGTGCTTCCACCAAAAGAATGAAGTATA
GCCAAATTCTTGTCCAAACCAAAGCAAAAAGCATTTGTAGCAAAAACATTCACCCCAAACAAGACATTGC
TTTTGTTTCGCTAGTTTATCATTTCTGTGCTGCTTTTTAAGCAAACAGCAAACACAGCCACA
