>Addgene plasmid #38789 | K-p37 | addgene partial sequence | sequence record 51548 | M13rev
AAGGGACTAGTCCCGCAGGTTTAAACGAATTCGCCCTTACTTAAACCATGTTCCTGACTCTGTTTAATTA
ATTTAAAAGGAGTTTTACAAAGAGCATAGTAACATTCATAGGCCTTTAAGCAACCTTTTACTAATAGAAA
GCTCACTGTACACAGATTTGAACAATAATTTTTTATAGCACTTACTCTATGTTTTCCACTTAATAATAAA
AATAATAAACTGTCACCATCAAATTCATGCAAACTATAAAACATAGCTTTAAATTTTAAAGGCACTTTTT
CATACAAGAATTGCCCCTTTTCCCTTGTAGTATATAAAACAAAAGAATTCAGAGTTTTATTACTAAAAAT
AGCATTACTAAGAAATTCAAGGAGTACTTCAGGAAAATCTACAGGATTAAAGTTTCTTGGCCTTTTTGGA
GGAGTACAGGTAGAATTGCTGCTGGATTCTCTGGGTCTCTTCTTAGGAGTGTTGGTATCATTTGCAGTCT
GAGAAGCACTTTGAGAAGGCCCCGGTTCTTCCTCATCACTGGGAGCAAAAGATTCATTACAACTTAAATC
TTCATCCCATCCTCTATTAAATTCTTCCCACCATTGATCCCATTCAGGAGTCCCATAAGTGGGATTTCCC
TAAAATAAAAGAGAAAGAACTTACCCACAAAATTAATTCTCCCAGCAAGCGAAGCAGATCAAATTCAGTA
TTGTGCATTATGTGCTTCCACCAAAAGAATGAAGTATAGCCAAATTC
