>Addgene plasmid #38789 | K-p37 | addgene partial sequence | sequence record 51715 | M13pUC-Fwd 5'-CCCAGTCACGACGTTGTAAAACG-3'
CTATAGGGCGAATTGAATTTAGCGGCCGCGAATTCGCCCTTTGTGGCTGTGTTTGCTGTTTGCTTAAAAA
GCAGCACAGAAATGATAAACTAGCGAAACAAAAGCAATGTCTTGTTTGGGGTGAATGTTTTTGCTACAAA
TGCTTTTTGCTTTGGTTTGGACAAGAATTTGGCTATACTTCATTCTTTTGGTGGAAGCACATAATGCACA
ATACTGAATTTGATCTGCTTCGCTTGCTGGGAGAATTAATTTTGTGGGTAAGTTCTTTCTCTTTTATTTT
AGGGAAATCCCACTTATGGGACTCCTGAATGGGATCAATGGTGGGAAGAATTTAATAGAGGATGGGATGA
AGATTTAAGTTGTAATGAATCTTTTGCTCCCAGTGATGAGGAAGAACCGGGGCCTTCTCAAAGTGCTTCT
CAGACTGCAAATGATACCAACACTCCTAAGAAGAGACCCAGAGAATCCAGCAGCAATTCTACCTGTACTC
CTCCAAAAAGGCCAAGAAACTTTAATCCTGTAGATTTTCCTGAAGTACTCCTTGAATTTCTTAGTAATGC
TATTTTTAGTAATAAAACTCTGAATTCTTTTGTTTTATATACTACAAGGGAAAAGGGGCAATTCTTGTAT
GAAAAAGTGCCTTTAAAATTTAAAGCTATGTTTTATAGTTTGCATGAATTTGATGGTGACAGTTTATTAT
TTTTATTATTAAGTGGAAAACATAGAGTAAGTGCTATAAAAAATTATTG
