[The description below was written by a language model from this plasmid's Addgene catalogue record.]
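Description:
K-p37 is a TOPO clone carrying a subgenomic fragment of MW polyomavirus (MWPyV), strain WD976, in the Invitrogen pCR4.0 backbone. The backbone is 3,956 bp, and the 832 bp insert brings the total to about 4.8 kb. The plasmid is maintained at high copy in E. coli under ampicillin selection. The record classes it as a bacterial expression vector and lists the lac promoter. In TOPO cloning vectors of this type, however, the lac promoter sits beside the cloning site as part of the vector design, and nothing in the record indicates that the viral fragment is meant to be expressed as protein. M13 forward and reverse priming sites flank the insert and are used to sequence across it.

The insert covers nucleotides 3754–4585 of the MWPyV WD976 reference genome. This region lies in the early part of the genome and contains partial coding sequence for both the large T antigen and the small T antigen. Neither open reading frame is complete, so the plasmid cannot supply a functional T antigen or a replication-competent viral genome. The depositor notes one nucleotide difference from the reference sequence, at genome position 4568 near one end of the fragment.

The record does not state a specific purpose. The plasmid comes from the work that first identified MWPyV in human stool. A cloned amplicon like this one is typically used as a sequencing template for determining or confirming the viral genome, or as a defined positive control or standard for PCR detection of the virus. No feature table was supplied, so other backbone elements cannot be confirmed from the record.
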