Addgene plasmid #38789: K-p37
Depositing lab: David Wang. Depositing organization: Washington University in Saint Louis. Publication: Identification of MW polyomavirus, a novel polyomavirus in human stool. Siebrasse EA, Reyes A, Lim ES, Zhao G, Mkakosya RS, Manary MJ, Gordon JI, Wang D. J Virol. 2012 Jun 27. 10.1128/JVI.01210-12 PubMed 22740408.
Backbone
  Vector backbone: pCR4.0
  Backbone manufacturer: Invitrogen
  Backbone size w/o insert (bp): 3956
  Total vector size (bp): 4788
  Vector type: Bacterial Expression
Growth in bacteria
  Bacterial resistance: Ampicillin, 100 μg/mL
  Growth temperature: 37°C
  Growth strain: Top10
  Copy number: High Copy
Gene/Insert
  Gene/Insert name: 3754-4585 of MWPyV (alt names: Partial LTAg; Partial STAg)
  Species: MW polyomavirus, strain WD976
  Insert size (bp): 832
  Mutation: 1SNP in comparison to WD976
  GenBank ID: JQ898292
  Promoter: lac
  Cloning method: TOPO Cloning
  Sequencing primers: 5′ M13F; 3′ M13R
Terms and licenses: Academic/Nonprofit Terms; Industry Terms: Not Available to Industry
Depositor comments: Plasmid contains nucleotides 3754-4585 of GenBank ID JQ898292. The single nucleotide mismatch is at bp# 4568 when compared to this reference sequence.
How to cite: K-p37 was a gift from David Wang (Addgene plasmid # 38789 ; http://n2t.net/addgene:38789 ; RRID:Addgene_38789)
